Addgene plasmid #91235: pACYCDuet_L54IDHFR_WTTS
Purpose: bacterial co-expression of folA (DHFR) and thyA(TS) with a barcode within the noncoding region between the genes
Depositing lab: Kimberly Reynolds. Depositing organization: University of Texas Southwestern Medical Center. Publication: A Two-Enzyme Adaptive Unit within Bacterial Folate Metabolism. Schober AF, Mathis AD, Ingle C, Park JO, Chen L, Rabinowitz JD, Junier I, Rivoire O, Reynolds KA. Cell Rep. 2019 Jun 11;27(11):3359-3370.e7. doi: 10.1016/j.celrep.2019.05.030. PubMed 31189117.
Backbone
  Vector backbone: pACYCDuet-1
  Backbone manufacturer: Novagen
  Vector type: Bacterial Expression
Growth in bacteria
  Bacterial resistance: Chloramphenicol, 25 μg/mL
  Growth temperature: 37°C
  Growth strain: DH5alpha
  Copy number: Unknown
Gene/Insert 1
  Gene/Insert name: folA (alt name: DHFR)
  Species: E. coli
  Mutation: L54I
  Promoter: T7
  Tag / fusion protein: 6xHis (N terminal on backbone)
  Cloning method: Restriction Enzyme; 5′ cloning site BamHI (unknown if destroyed); 3′ cloning site SalI (unknown if destroyed)
  Sequencing primers: 5′ unknown
Gene/Insert 2
  Gene/Insert name: thyA (alt name: TS)
  Species: E.coli
  Promoter: T7
  Cloning method: Restriction Enzyme; 5′ cloning site NotI (unknown if destroyed); 3′ cloning site XhoI (unknown if destroyed)
  Sequencing primers: 5′ unknown
Terms and licenses: Academic/Nonprofit Terms; Industry Terms: Not Available to Industry
How to cite: pACYCDuet_L54IDHFR_WTTS was a gift from Kimberly Reynolds (Addgene plasmid # 91235 ; http://n2t.net/addgene:91235 ; RRID:Addgene_91235)
