[The description below was written by a language model from this plasmid's Addgene catalogue record and pLannotate feature annotations shown in this document.]
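Description:
pACYCDuet_L54IDHFR_WTTS is a bacterial co-expression plasmid built on the Novagen pACYCDuet-1 backbone, designed to produce two E. coli folate-metabolism enzymes from a single vector. It replicates through the medium-copy p15A origin, which is compatible with ColE1-type plasmids, and is selected with chloramphenicol via the cat gene and its native promoter. The backbone also carries lacI under its own promoter. The short IS1, RSF ori, TcR and SET1 fragments in the feature table appear to be backbone remnants or partial annotation matches rather than functional parts.

The payload consists of two T7 promoter/lac operator units, so transcription depends on T7 RNA polymerase in the host, is repressed by LacI and is inducible with IPTG. The first unit, with a T7 gene 10 ribosome binding site, drives folA encoding dihydrofolate reductase (DHFR) carrying the L54I substitution. The catalogue lists a backbone-derived N-terminal 6xHis tag on this insert, although the tag is not separately annotated in the feature table. The second unit drives wild-type thyA encoding thymidylate synthase (TS), which converts dUMP to dTMP and generates the dihydrofolate that DHFR reduces. It is followed by an S-Tag fragment from the backbone and the T7 terminator; the record does not say whether that tag is fused to TS. According to the catalogue, a barcode lies in the noncoding region between the two genes, but it is not annotated as a feature.

Pairing a defined DHFR variant with wild-type TS, together with the barcode, suggests use in sequencing-based identification of variants in mixed populations. This would fit the associated study of DHFR and TS as a coupled adaptive unit in bacterial folate metabolism, though the record gives no experimental details.
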