Features (pLannotate 1.2.2; 20 found; start..end, strand, type, name):
     77..95      +  promoter       T7 promoter: promoter for bacteriophage T7 RNA polymerase
     96..120     +  protein_bind   lac operator: The lac repressor binds to the lac operator to inhibit transcription in E. coli. This inhibition can be relieved by adding lactose or isopropyl-β-D-thiogalactopyranoside (IPTG). lac repressor encoded by lacI
    175..966     +  CDS            thyA: TYSY_ECO57 - Experimental evidence at protein level: Swiss-Prot protein existence level 1. Catalyzes the reductive methylation of 2'-deoxyuridine-5'- monophosphate (dUMP) to 2'-deoxythymidine-5'-monophosphate (dTMP) while utilizing 5,10-methylenetetrahydrofolate (mTHF) as the methyl donor and reductant in the reaction, yielding dihydrofolate (DHF) as a by- product. This enzymatic reaction provides an intracellular de novo source of dTMP, an essential precursor for DNA biosynthesis. From Escherichia coli O157:H7.
    982..1023    +  CDS            S-Tag (fragment): affinity and epitope tag derived from pancreatic ribonuclease A
   1053..1070    +  CDS            SET1 (fragment): solubility-enhancement tag derived from T7 phage gene 10B
   1078..1125    +  terminator     T7 terminator: transcription terminator for bacteriophage T7 RNA polymerase
   1349..2005    -  CDS            cat: CAT_ECOLX - Experimental evidence at protein level: Swiss-Prot protein existence level 1. This enzyme is an effector of chloramphenicol resistance in bacteria. From Escherichia coli. This protein is used as a marker in many commonly used cloning vectors, such as pACYC184.
   2006..2108    -  promoter       cat promoter: promoter of the E. coli cat gene encoding chloramphenicol acetyltransferase
   2229..2372    +  mobile_element IS1 (fragment): prokaryotic transposable element IS1
   2491..2546    -  rep_origin     RSF ori (fragment): Plasmids containing the RSF 1030 origin of replication can be propagated in E. coli cells that contain additional plasmids with compatible origins.
   2634..3179    -  rep_origin     p15A ori: Plasmids containing the medium-copy-number p15A origin of replication can be propagated in E. coli cells that contain a second plasmid with the ColE1 origin.
   3291..3355    -  CDS            TcR (fragment): tetracycline efflux protein; tet; confers resistance to tetracycline
   3370..3391    -  protein_bind   CAP binding site: CAP binding activates transcription in the presence of cAMP. E. coli catabolite activator protein
   3404..4486    -  CDS            lacI: lac repressor; lacI; The lac repressor binds to the lac operator to inhibit transcription in E. coli. This inhibition can be relieved by adding lactose or isopropyl-β-D-thiogalactopyranoside (IPTG).
   4487..4564    -  promoter       lacI promoter: lacI
   4572..4607    -  CDS            TcR (fragment): tetracycline efflux protein; tet; confers resistance to tetracycline
   4610..4628    +  promoter       T7 promoter: promoter for bacteriophage T7 RNA polymerase
   4629..4653    +  protein_bind   lac operator: The lac repressor binds to the lac operator to inhibit transcription in E. coli. This inhibition can be relieved by adding lactose or isopropyl-β-D-thiogalactopyranoside (IPTG). lac repressor encoded by lacI
   4668..4690    +  RBS            RBS: efficient ribosome binding site from bacteriophage T7 gene 10 (Olins and Rangwala, 1989)
   4739..5218    +  CDS            ecDHFR: E. coli dihydrofolate reductase; folA
>Addgene plasmid #91235 | pACYCDuet_L54IDHFR_WTTS | addgene full sequence | sequence record 178387 | Addgene NGS Result
TCGACAAGCTTGCGGCCGCATAATGCTTAAGTCGAACAGAAAGTAATCGTATTGTACACGGCCGCATAAT
CGAAATTAATACGACTCACTATAGGGGAATTGTGAGCGGATAACAATTCCCCATCTTAGTATATTAGTTA
AGTATAAGAAGGAGATATACATATGGCAGATCTCATGAAACAGTACCTGGAGCTGATGCAAAAAGTTCTG
GATGAGGGTACCCAGAAAAACGACCGCACGGGTACCGGAACGCTGAGCATTTTTGGCCATCAGATGCGTT
TTAACCTGCAGGACGGATTCCCGCTGGTTACGACCAAACGCTGCCACCTGCGTAGCATTATTCATGAGCT
GCTGTGGTTTCTGCAAGGTGACACTAACATCGCGTATCTGCACGAAAACAATGTGACGATCTGGGATGAA
TGGGCCGATGAAAACGGCGATCTGGGCCCAGTGTATGGTAAACAGTGGCGCGCCTGGCCAACGCCAGATG
GCCGCCACATCGATCAGATCACGACCGTGCTGAATCAACTGAAAAACGACCCGGACAGCCGCCGCATTAT
TGTTTCCGCGTGGAATGTGGGTGAACTGGATAAAATGGCGCTGGCGCCGTGCCATGCATTCTTCCAGTTT
TACGTTGCGGACGGTAAGCTGAGCTGTCAACTTTATCAGCGCAGCTGCGATGTTTTCCTCGGCCTGCCGT
TCAATATCGCCAGCTACGCGTTACTGGTGCATATGATGGCGCAGCAGTGCGACCTGGAGGTGGGTGATTT
TGTCTGGACCGGCGGTGATACCCACCTGTACAGCAACCATATGGACCAAACGCATCTGCAATTGAGCCGT
GAGCCGCGTCCGCTGCCGAAACTGATTATTAAGCGCAAACCCGAGAGCATCTTTGACTATCGTTTCGAAG
ACTTCGAGATTGAAGGCTACGATCCGCACCCGGGTATCAAAGCGCCGGTGGCTATCTAACTCGAGTCTGG
TAAAGAAACCGCTGCTGCGAAATTTGAACGCCAGCACATGGACTCGTCTACTAGCGCAGCTTAATTAACC
TAGGCTGCTGCCACCGCTGAGCAATAACTAGCATAACCCCTTGGGGCCTCTAAACGGGTCTTGAGGGGTT
TTTTGCTGAAACCTCAGGCATTTGAGAAGCACACGGTCACACTGCTTCCGGTAGTCAATAAACCGGTAAA
CCAGCAATAGACATAAGCGGCTATTTAACGACCCTGCCCTGAACCGACGACCGGGTCGAATTTGCTTTCG
AATTTCTGCCATTCATCCGCTTATTATCACTTATTCAGGCGTAGCAACCAGGCGTTTAAGGGCACCAATA
ACTGCCTTAAAAAAATTACGCCCCGCCCTGCCACTCATCGCAGTACTGTTGTAATTCATTAAGCATTCTG
CCGACATGGAAGCCATCACAAACGGCATGATGAACCTGAATCGCCAGCGGCATCAGCACCTTGTCGCCTT
GCGTATAATATTTGCCCATAGTGAAAACGGGGGCGAAGAAGTTGTCCATATTGGCCACGTTTAAATCAAA
ACTGGTGAAACTCACCCAGGGATTGGCTGAGACGAAAAACATATTCTCAATAAACCCTTTAGGGAAATAG
GCCAGGTTTTCACCGTAACACGCCACATCTTGCGAATATATGTGTAGAAACTGCCGGAAATCGTCGTGGT
ATTCACTCCAGAGCGATGAAAACGTTTCAGTTTGCTCATGGAAAACGGTGTAACAAGGGTGAACACTATC
CCATATCACCAGCTCACCGTCTTTCATTGCCATACGGAACTCCGGATGAGCATTCATCAGGCGGGCAAGA
ATGTGAATAAAGGCCGGATAAAACTTGTGCTTATTTTTCTTTACGGTCTTTAAAAAGGCCGTAATATCCA
GCTGAACGGTCTGGTTATAGGTACATTGAGCAACTGACTGAAATGCCTCAAAATGTTCTTTACGATGCCA
TTGGGATATATCAACGGTGGTATATCCAGTGATTTTTTTCTCCATTTTAGCTTCCTTAGCTCCTGAAAAT
CTCGATAACTCAAAAAATACGCCCGGTAGTGATCTTATTTCATTATGGTGAAAGTTGGAACCTCTTACGT
GCCGATCAACGTCTCATTTTCGCCAAAAGTTGGCCCAGGGCTTCCCGGTATCAACAGGGACACCAGGATT
TATTTATTCTGCGAAGTGATCTTCCGTCACAGGTATTTATTCGGCGCAAAGTGCGTCGGGTGATGCTGCC
AACTTACTGATTTAGTGTATGATGGTGTTTTTGAGGTGCTCCAGTGGCTTCTGTTTCTATCAGCTGTCCC
TCCTGTTCAGCTACTGACGGGGTGGTGCGTAACGGCAAAAGCACCGCCGGACATCAGCGCTAGCGGAGTG
TATACTGGCTTACTATGTTGGCACTGATGAGGGTGTCAGTGAAGTGCTTCATGTGGCAGGAGAAAAAAGG
CTGCACCGGTGCGTCAGCAGAATATGTGATACAGGATATATTCCGCTTCCTCGCTCACTGACTCGCTACG
CTCGGTCGTTCGACTGCGGCGAGCGGAAATGGCTTACGAACGGGGCGGAGATTTCCTGGAAGATGCCAGG
AAGATACTTAACAGGGAAGTGAGAGGGCCGCGGCAAAGCCGTTTTTCCATAGGCTCCGCCCCCCTGACAA
GCATCACGAAATCTGACGCTCAAATCAGTGGTGGCGAAACCCGACAGGACTATAAAGATACCAGGCGTTT
CCCCCTGGCGGCTCCCTCGTGCGCTCTCCTGTTCCTGCCTTTCGGTTTACCGGTGTCATTCCGCTGTTAT
GGCCGCGTTTGTCTCATTCCACGCCTGACACTCAGTTCCGGGTAGGCAGTTCGCTCCAAGCTGGACTGTA
TGCACGAACCCCCCGTTCAGTCCGACCGCTGCGCCTTATCCGGTAACTATCGTCTTGAGTCCAACCCGGA
AAGACATGCAAAAGCACCACTGGCAGCAGCCACTGGTAATTGATTTAGAGGAGTTAGTCTTGAAGTCATG
CGCCGGTTAAGGCTAAACTGAAAGGACAAGTTTTGGTGACTGCGCTCCTCCAAGCCAGTTACCTCGGTTC
AAAGAGTTGGTAGCTCAGAGAACCTTCGAAAAACCGCCCTGCAAGGCGGTTTTTTCGTTTTCAGAGCAAG
AGATTACGCGCAGACCAAAACGATCTCAAGAAGATCATCTTATTAATCAGATAAAATATTTCTAGATTTC
AGTGCAATTTATCTCTTCAAATGTAGCACCTGAAGTCAGCCCCATACGATATAAGTTGTAATTCTCATGT
TAGTCATGCCCCGCGCCCACCGGAAGGAGCTGACTGGGTTGAAGGCTCTCAAGGGCATCGGTCGAGATCC
CGGTGCCTAATGAGTGAGCTAACTTACATTAATTGCGTTGCGCTCACTGCCCGCTTTCCAGTCGGGAAAC
CTGTCGTGCCAGCTGCATTAATGAATCGGCCAACGCGCGGGGAGAGGCGGTTTGCGTATTGGGCGCCAGG
GTGGTTTTTCTTTTCACCAGTGAGACGGGCAACAGCTGATTGCCCTTCACCGCCTGGCCCTGAGAGAGTT
GCAGCAAGCGGTCCACGCTGGTTTGCCCCAGCAGGCGAAAATCCTGTTTGATGGTGGTTAACGGCGGGAT
ATAACATGAGCTGTCTTCGGTATCGTCGTATCCCACTACCGAGATGTCCGCACCAACGCGCAGCCCGGAC
TCGGTAATGGCGCGCATTGCGCCCAGCGCCATCTGATCGTTGGCAACCAGCATCGCAGTGGGAACGATGC
CCTCATTCAGCATTTGCATGGTTTGTTGAAAACCGGACATGGCACTCCAGTCGCCTTCCCGTTCCGCTAT
CGGCTGAATTTGATTGCGAGTGAGATATTTATGCCAGCCAGCCAGACGCAGACGCGCCGAGACAGAACTT
AATGGGCCCGCTAACAGCGCGATTTGCTGGTGACCCAATGCGACCAGATGCTCCACGCCCAGTCGCGTAC
CGTCTTCATGGGAGAAAATAATACTGTTGATGGGTGTCTGGTCAGAGACATCAAGAAATAACGCCGGAAC
ATTAGTGCAGGCAGCTTCCACAGCAATGGCATCCTGGTCATCCAGCGGATAGTTAATGATCAGCCCACTG
ACGCGTTGCGCGAGAAGATTGTGCACCGCCGCTTTACAGGCTTCGACGCCGCTTCGTTCTACCATCGACA
CCACCACGCTGGCACCCAGTTGATCGGCGCGAGATTTAATCGCCGCGACAATTTGCGACGGCGCGTGCAG
GGCCAGACTGGAGGTGGCAACGCCAATCAGCAACGACTGTTTGCCCGCCAGTTGTTGTGCCACGCGGTTG
GGAATGTAATTCAGCTCCGCCATCGCCGCTTCCACTTTTTCCCGCGTTTTCGCAGAAACGTGGCTGGCCT
GGTTCACCACGCGGGAAACGGTCTGATAAGAGACACCGGCATACTCTGCGACATCGTATAACGTTACTGG
TTTCACATTCACCACCCTGAATTGACTCTCTTCCGGGCGCTATCATGCCATACCGCGAAAGGTTTTGCGC
CATTCGATGGTGTCCGGGATCTCGACGCTCTCCCTTATGCGACTCCTGCATTAGGAAATTAATACGACTC
ACTATAGGGGAATTGTGAGCGGATAACAATTCCCCTGTAGAAATAATTTTGTTTAACTTTAATAAGGAGA
TATACCATGGGCAGCAGCCATCACCATCATCACCACAGCCAGGATCCGATGATCAGTCTGATTGCGGCGT
TAGCGGTAGATCGCGTTATCGGCATGGAAAACGCCATGCCGTGGAACCTGCCTGCCGATCTCGCCTGGTT
TAAACGCAACACCTTAAATAAACCCGTGATTATGGGCCGCCATACCTGGGAATCAATCGGTCGTCCGATT
CCAGGACGCAAAAATATTATCCTCAGCAGTCAACCGGGTACGGACGATCGCGTAACGTGGGTGAAGTCGG
TGGATGAAGCCATCGCGGCGTGTGGTGACGTACCAGAAATCATGGTGATTGGCGGCGGTCGCGTTTATGA
ACAGTTCTTGCCAAAAGCGCAAAAACTGTATCTGACGCATATCGACGCAGAAGTGGAAGGCGACACCCAT
TTCCCGGATTACGAGCCGGATGACTGGGAATCGGTATTCAGCGAATTCCACGATGCTGATGCGCAGAACT
CTCACAGCTATTGCTTTGAGATTCTGGAGCGGCGGTAACAGTGG
